Addgene plasmid #13734: cmv Flag/HA 16 E7
Depositing lab: Karl Munger. Depositing organization: Brigham and Women's Hospital. Publication: Human papillomavirus E7 oncoprotein dysregulates steroid receptor coactivator 1 localization and function. Baldwin A, Huh KW, Munger K. J Virol. 2006 Jul . 80(13):6669-77. 10.1128/JVI.02497-05 PubMed 16775354.
Backbone
  Vector backbone: pCMV bam neo
  Backbone size w/o insert (bp): 6550
  Vector type: Mammalian Expression
  Selectable markers: Neomycin (select with G418)
Growth in bacteria
  Bacterial resistance: Ampicillin, 100 μg/mL
  Growth temperature: 37°C
  Growth strain: DH5alpha
  Copy number: High Copy
Gene/Insert
  Gene/Insert name: HPV 16 E7
  Species: H. sapiens (human)
  Insert size (bp): 300
  GenBank ID: AY089955
  Entrez Gene: E7 (a.k.a. HpV16gp2)
  Tag / fusion protein: Flag (N terminal on insert); HA (N terminal on insert)
  Cloning method: Restriction Enzyme; 5′ cloning site BamH1 (not destroyed); 3′ cloning site BamH1 (not destroyed)
  Sequencing primers: 5′ B glob intron-F; 3′ B glob-pA-R
Terms and licenses: Academic/Nonprofit Terms; Industry Terms: Not Available to Industry
How to cite: cmv Flag/HA 16 E7 was a gift from Karl Munger (Addgene plasmid # 13734 ; http://n2t.net/addgene:13734 ; RRID:Addgene_13734)
