[The description below was written by a language model from this plasmid's Addgene catalogue record.]
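Description:
cmv Flag/HA 16 E7 is a mammalian expression plasmid built on the pCMV bam neo backbone (about 6.55 kb without insert). It carries the E7 oncogene of human papillomavirus type 16 as an insert of roughly 300 bp. The plasmid is maintained in E. coli as a high-copy construct under ampicillin selection. It also carries a neomycin resistance marker, so transfected mammalian cells can be selected with G418, allowing stable as well as transient expression. The record lists the insert species as human, but the gene itself is viral, from HPV16.

The E7 coding sequence was cloned into a single BamHI site that is retained at both ends, so the fragment can be excised again with that enzyme. Its orientation would have needed checking at the time of cloning. E7 is fused at its N terminus to tandem Flag and HA epitopes, which permit detection with standard tag antibodies and sequential two-step affinity purification of E7-containing complexes. The promoter is not stated as a separate field, but the plasmid and backbone names indicate a CMV promoter. The listed sequencing primers anneal in a beta-globin intron upstream and a beta-globin polyadenylation region downstream, which suggests the insert sits between these RNA-processing elements. No feature table is provided, so these details cannot be confirmed from an annotated map.

The associated publication concerns how HPV E7 alters the localization and function of steroid receptor coactivator 1. This fits the use of the construct to express tagged E7 in cultured cells for interaction, localization and functional studies of the oncoprotein.
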