>Addgene plasmid #13734 | cmv Flag/HA 16 E7 | addgene partial sequence | sequence record 20028 | Bglob-intron-F 5'-ctggtcatcatcctgccttt-3'
CAAACCGGGCCCCTCTGCTAACCATGTTCATGCCTTCTTCTCTTTCCTACAGCTCCTGGGCAACGTGCTG
GTTGTTGTGCTGTCTCATCATTTTGGCAAAGAATTCCTCGACGGATCCATGGACTACAAGGACGACGATG
ACAAGCTCGATGGAGGATACCCCTACGACGTGCCCGACTACGCCGGAGGACTCGAGGCAGCAGCAATGCA
TGGAGATACACCTACATTGCATGAATATATGTTAGATTTGCAACCAGAGACAACTGATCTCTACTGTTAT
GAGCAATTAAATGACAGCTCAGAGGAGGAGGATGAAATAGATGGTCCAGCTGGACAAGCAGAACCGGACA
GAGCCCATTACAATATTGTAACCTTTTGTTGCAAGTGTGACTCTACGCTTCGGTTGTGCGTACAAAGCAC
ACACGTAGACATTCGTACTTTGGAAGACCTGTTAATGGGCACACTAGGAATTGTGTGCCCCATCTGTTCT
CAGAAACCATAAGGATCCATGGACTACAAGGACGACGATGACAAGCTCGATGGAGGATACCCCTACGACG
TGCCCGACTACGCCGGAGGACTCGAGGCAGCAGCAATGCATGGAGATACACCTACATTGCATGAATATAT
GTTAGATTTGCATCCAGAGACAACTGATCTCTACTGTTATGAGCAATTAAATGACAGCTCAGAG
